>Addgene plasmid #207358 | Lenti-RNF2-ngRNA+41_EF1a-puroR | addgene full sequence | sequence record 408419 | Addgene NGS Result
TGATGCGGTTTTGGCAGTACATCAATGGGCGTGGATAGCGGTTTGACTCACGGGGATTTCCAAGTCTCCA
CCCCATTGACGTCAATGGGAGTTTGTTTTGGCACCAAAATCAACGGGACTTTCCAAAATGTCGTAACAAC
TCCGCCCCATTGACGCAAATGGGCGGTAGGCGTGTACGGTGGGAGGTCTATATAAGCAGCGCGTTTTGCC
TGTACTGGGTCTCTCTGGTTAGACCAGATCTGAGCCTGGGAGCTCTCTGGCTAACTAGGGAACCCACTGC
TTAAGCCTCAATAAAGCTTGCCTTGAGTGCTTCAAGTAGTGTGTGCCCGTCTGTTGTGTGACTCTGGTAA
CTAGAGATCCCTCAGACCCTTTTAGTCAGTGTGGAAAATCTCTAGCAGTGGCGCCCGAACAGGGACTTGA
AAGCGAAAGGGAAACCAGAGGAGCTCTCTCGACGCAGGACTCGGCTTGCTGAAGCGCGCACGGCAAGAGG
CGAGGGGCGGCGACTGGTGAGTACGCCAAAAATTTTGACTAGCGGAGGCTAGAAGGAGAGAGATGGGTGC
GAGAGCGTCAGTATTAAGCGGGGGAGAATTAGATCGCGATGGGAAAAAATTCGGTTAAGGCCAGGGGGAA
AGAAAAAATATAAATTAAAACATATAGTATGGGCAAGCAGGGAGCTAGAACGATTCGCAGTTAATCCTGG
CCTGTTAGAAACATCAGAAGGCTGTAGACAAATACTGGGACAGCTACAACCATCCCTTCAGACAGGATCA
GAAGAACTTAGATCATTATATAATACAGTAGCAACCCTCTATTGTGTGCATCAAAGGATAGAGATAAAAG
ACACCAAGGAAGCTTTAGACAAGATAGAGGAAGAGCAAAACAAAAGTAAGACCACCGCACAGCAAGCGGC
CGCTGATCTTCAGACCTGGAGGAGGAGATATGAGGGACAATTGGAGAAGTGAATTATATAAATATAAAGT
AGTAAAAATTGAACCATTAGGAGTAGCACCCACCAAGGCAAAGAGAAGAGTGGTGCAGAGAGAAAAAAGA
GCAGTGGGAATAGGAGCTTTGTTCCTTGGGTTCTTGGGAGCAGCAGGAAGCACTATGGGCGCAGCGTCAA
TGACGCTGACGGTACAGGCCAGACAATTATTGTCTGGTATAGTGCAGCAGCAGAACAATTTGCTGAGGGC
TATTGAGGCGCAACAGCATCTGTTGCAACTCACAGTCTGGGGCATCAAGCAGCTCCAGGCAAGAATCCTG
GCTGTGGAAAGATACCTAAAGGATCAACAGCTCCTGGGGATTTGGGGTTGCTCTGGAAAACTCATTTGCA
CCACTGCTGTGCCTTGGAATGCTAGTTGGAGTAATAAATCTCTGGAACAGATTTGGAATCACACGACCTG
GATGGAGTGGGACAGAGAAATTAACAATTACACAAGCTTAATACACTCCTTAATTGAAGAATCGCAAAAC
CAGCAAGAAAAGAATGAACAAGAATTATTGGAATTAGATAAATGGGCAAGTTTGTGGAATTGGTTTAACA
TAACAAATTGGCTGTGGTATATAAAATTATTCATAATGATAGTAGGAGGCTTGGTAGGTTTAAGAATAGT
TTTTGCTGTACTTTCTATAGTGAATAGAGTTAGGCAGGGATATTCACCATTATCGTTTCAGACCCACCTC
CCAACCCCGAGGGGACCCGACAGGCCCGAAGGAATAGAAGAAGAAGGTGGAGAGAGAGACAGAGACAGAT
CCATTCGATTAGTGAACGGATCGGCACTGCGTGCGCCAATTCTGCAGACAAATGGCAGTATTCATCCACA
ATTTTAAAAGAAAAGGGGGGATTGGGGGGTACAGTGCAGGGGAAAGAATAGTAGACATAATAGCAACAGA
CATACAAACTAAAGAATTACAAAAACAAATTACAAAAATTCAAAATTTTCGGGTTTATTACAGGGACAGC
AGAGATCCAGTTTGGTTAATTAAGGTACCGAGGGCCTATTTCCCATGATTCCTTCATATTTGCATATACG
ATACAAGGCTGTTAGAGAGATAATTAGAATTAATTTGACTGTAAACACAAAGATATTAGTACAAAATACG
TGACGTAGAAAGTAATAATTTCTTGGGTAGTTTGCAGTTTTAAAATTATGTTTTAAAATGGACTATCATA
TGCTTACCGTAACTTGAAAGTATTTCGATTTCTTGGCTTTATATATCTTGTGGAAAGGACGAAACACCTC
AACCATTAAGCAAAACATGTTTTAGAGCTAGAAATAGCAAGTTAAAATAAGGCTAGTCCGTTATCAACTT
GAAAAAGTGGCACCGAGTCGGTGCTTTTTTGAATTCGCTAGCTAGGTCTTGAAAGGAGTGGGAATTGGCT
CCGGTGCCCGTCAGTGGGCAGAGCGCACATCGCCCACAGTCCCCGAGAAGTTGGGGGGAGGGGTCGGCAA
TTGATCCGGTGCCTAGAGAAGGTGGCGCGGGGTAAACTGGGAAAGTGATGTCGTGTACTGGCTCCGCCTT
TTTCCCGAGGGTGGGGGAGAACCGTATATAAGTGCAGTAGTCGCCGTGAACGTTCTTTTTCGCAACGGGT
TTGCCGCCAGAACACAGGACCGGTTCTAGGCCACCATGGCTCGAGGATCCGGCGCAACAAACTTCTCTCT
GCTGAAACAAGCCGGAGATGTCGAAGAGAATCCTGGACCGACCGAGTACAAGCCCACGGTGCGCCTCGCC
ACCCGCGACGACGTCCCCAGGGCCGTACGCACCCTCGCCGCCGCGTTCGCCGACTACCCCGCCACGCGCC
ACACCGTCGATCCGGACCGCCACATCGAGCGGGTCACCGAGCTGCAAGAACTCTTCCTCACGCGCGTCGG
GCTCGACATCGGCAAGGTGTGGGTCGCGGACGACGGCGCCGCGGTGGCGGTCTGGACCACGCCGGAGAGC
GTCGAAGCGGGGGCGGTGTTCGCCGAGATCGGCCCGCGCATGGCCGAGTTGAGCGGTTCCCGGCTGGCCG
CGCAGCAACAGATGGAAGGCCTCCTGGCGCCGCACCGGCCCAAGGAGCCCGCGTGGTTCCTGGCCACCGT
CGGAGTCTCGCCCGACCACCAGGGCAAGGGTCTGGGCAGCGCCGTCGTGCTCCCCGGAGTGGAGGCGGCC
GAGCGCGCCGGGGTGCCCGCCTTCCTGGAGACCTCCGCGCCCCGCAACCTCCCCTTCTACGAGCGGCTCG
GCTTCACCGTCACCGCCGACGTCGAGGTGCCCGAAGGACCGCGCACCTGGTGCATGACCCGCAAGCCCGG
TGCCTGAACGCGTTAAGTCGACAATCAACCTCTGGATTACAAAATTTGTGAAAGATTGACTGGTATTCTT
AACTATGTTGCTCCTTTTACGCTATGTGGATACGCTGCTTTAATGCCTTTGTATCATGCTATTGCTTCCC
GTATGGCTTTCATTTTCTCCTCCTTGTATAAATCCTGGTTGCTGTCTCTTTATGAGGAGTTGTGGCCCGT
TGTCAGGCAACGTGGCGTGGTGTGCACTGTGTTTGCTGACGCAACCCCCACTGGTTGGGGCATTGCCACC
ACCTGTCAGCTCCTTTCCGGGACTTTCGCTTTCCCCCTCCCTATTGCCACGGCGGAACTCATCGCCGCCT
GCCTTGCCCGCTGCTGGACAGGGGCTCGGCTGTTGGGCACTGACAATTCCGTGGTGTTGTCGGGGAAATC
ATCGTCCTTTCCTTGGCTGCTCGCCTGTGTTGCCACCTGGATTCTGCGCGGGACGTCCTTCTGCTACGTC
CCTTCGGCCCTCAATCCAGCGGACCTTCCTTCCCGCGGCCTGCTGCCGGCTCTGCGGCCTCTTCCGCGTC
TTCGCCTTCGCCCTCAGACGAGTCGGATCTCCCTTTGGGCCGCCTCCCCGCGTCGACTTTAAGACCAATG
ACTTACAAGGCAGCTGTAGATCTTAGCCACTTTTTAAAAGAAAAGGGGGGACTGGAAGGGCTAATTCACT
CCCAACGAAGACAAGATCTGCTTTTTGCTTGTACTGGGTCTCTCTGGTTAGACCAGATCTGAGCCTGGGA
GCTCTCTGGCTAACTAGGGAACCCACTGCTTAAGCCTCAATAAAGCTTGCCTTGAGTGCTTCAAGTAGTG
TGTGCCCGTCTGTTGTGTGACTCTGGTAACTAGAGATCCCTCAGACCCTTTTAGTCAGTGTGGAAAATCT
CTAGCAGGGCCCGTTTAAACCCGCTGATCAGCCTCGACTGTGCCTTCTAGTTGCCAGCCATCTGTTGTTT
GCCCCTCCCCCGTGCCTTCCTTGACCCTGGAAGGTGCCACTCCCACTGTCCTTTCCTAATAAAATGAGGA
AATTGCATCGCATTGTCTGAGTAGGTGTCATTCTATTCTGGGGGGTGGGGTGGGGCAGGACAGCAAGGGG
GAGGATTGGGAAGACAATAGCAGGCATGCTGGGGATGCGGTGGGCTCTATGGCTTCTGAGGCGGAAAGAA
CCAGCTGGGGCTCTAGGGGGTATCCCC
[124 nt withheld, positions 4508-4631]
C
[91 nt withheld, positions 4633-4723]
A
[49 nt withheld, positions 4725-4773]
CCTTTGACGTTGGAGTCCACGTTCTTT
[37 nt withheld, positions 4801-4837]
ACCCTATCTCGGTCTATTCTTTTGATTTATAAGGGATTTTGCCGATTTCGGCCTATTGGTTAAAAAATGA
GCTGATTTAACAAAAATTTAACGCGAATTAATTCTGTGGAATGTGTGTCAGTTAGGGTGTGGAAAGTCCC
CAGGCTCCCCAGCAGGCAGAAGTATGCAAAGCATGCATCTCAATTAGTCAGCAACCAGGTGTGGAAAGTC
CCCAGGCTCCCCAGCAGGCAGAAGTATGCAAAGCATGCATCTCAATTAGTCAGCAACCATAGTCCCGCCC
CTAACTCCGCCCATCCCGCCCCTAACTCCGCCCAGTTCCGCCCATTCTCCGCCCCATGGCTGACTAATTT
TTTTTATTTATGCAGAGGCCGAGGCCGCCTCTGCCTCTGAGCTATTCCAGAAGTAGTGAGGAGGCTTTTT
TGGAGGCCTAGGCTTTTGCAAAAAGCTCCCGGGAGCTTGTATATCCATTTTCGGATCTGATCAGCACGTG
TTGACAATTAATCATCGGCATAGTATATCGGCATAGTATAATACGACAAGGTGAGGAACTAAACCATGGC
CAAGTTGACCAGTGCCGTTCCGGTGCTCACCGCGCGCGACGTCGCCGGAGCGGTCGAGTTCTGGACCGAC
CGGCTCGGGTTCTCCCGGGACTTCGTGGAGGACGACTTCGCCGGTGTGGTCCGGGACGACGTGACCCTGT
TCATCAGCGCGGTCCAGGACCAGGTGGTGCCGGACAACACCCTGGCCTGGGTGTGGGTGCGCGGCCTGGA
CGAGCTGTACGCCGAGTGGTCGGAGGTCGTGTCCACGAACTTCCGGGACGCCTCCGGGCCGGCCATGACC
GAGATCGGCGAGCAGCCGTGGGGGCGGGAGTTCGCCCTGCGCGACCCGGCCGGCAACTGCGTGCACTTCG
TGGCCGAGGAGCAGGACTGACACGTGCTACGAGATTTCGATTCCACCGCCGCCTTCTATGAAAGGTTGGG
CTTCGGAATCGTTTTCCGGGACGCCGGCTGGATGATCCTCCAGCGCGGGGATCTCATGCTGGAGTTCTTC
GCCCACCCCAACTTGTTTATTGCAGCTTATAATGGTTACAAATAAAGCAATAGCATCACAAATTTCACAA
ATAAAGCATTTTTTTCACTGCATTCTAGTTGTGGTTTGTCCAAACTCATCAATGTATCTTATCATGTCTG
TATACCGTCGACCTCTAGCTAGAGCTTGGCGTAATCATGGTCATAGCTGTTTCCTGTGTGAAATTGTTAT
CCGCTCACAATTCCACACAACATACGAGCCGGAAGCATAAAGTGTAAAGCCTGGGGTGCCTAATGAGTGA
GCTAACTCACATTAATTGCGTTGCGCTCACTGCCCGCTTTCCAGTCGGGAAACCTGTCGTGCCAGCTGCA
TTAATGAATCGGCCAACGCGCGGGGAGAGGCGGTTTGCGTATTGGGCGCTCTTCCGCTTCCTCGCTCACT
GACTCGCTGCGCTCGGTCGTTCGGCTGCGGCGAGCGGTATCAGCTCACTCAAAGGCGGTAATACGGTTAT
CCACAGAATCAGGGGATAACGCAGGAAAGAACATGTGAGCAAAAGGCCAGCAAAAGGCCAGGAACCGTAA
AAAGGCCGCGTTGCTGGCGTTTTTCCATAGGCTCCGCCCCCCTGACGAGCATCACAAAAATCGACGCTCA
AGTCAGAGGTGGCGAAACCCGACAGGACTATAAAGATACCAGGCGTTTCCCCCTGGAAGCTCCCTCGTGC
GCTCTCCTGTTCCGACCCTGCCGCTTACCGGATACCTGTCCGCCTTTCTCCCTTCGGGAAGCGTGGCGCT
TTCTCATAGCTCACGCTGTAGGTATCTCAGTTCGGTGTAGGTCGTTCGCTCCAAGCTGGGCTGTGTGCAC
GAACCCCCCGTTCAGCCCGACCGCTGCGCCTTATCCGGTAACTATCGTCTTGAGTCCAACCCGGTAAGAC
ACGACTTATCGCCACTGGCAGCAGCCACTGGTAACAGGATTAGCAGAGCGAGGTATGTAGGCGGTGCTAC
AGAGTTCTTGAAGTGGTGGCCTAACTACGGCTACACTAGAAGAACAGTATTTGGTATCTGCGCTCTGCTG
AAGCCAGTTACCTTCGGAAAAAGAGTTGGTAGCTCTTGATCCGGCAAACAAACCACCGCTGGTAGCGGTG
GTTTTTTTGTTTGCAAGCAGCAGATTACGCGCAGAAAAAAAGGATCTCAAGAAGATCCTTTGATCTTTTC
TACGGGGTCTGACGCTCAGTGGAACGAAAACTCACGTTAAGGGATTTTGGTCATGAGATTATCAAAAAGG
ATCTTCACCTAGATCCTTTTAAATTAAAAATGAAGTTTTAAATCAATCTAAAGTATATATGAGTAAACTT
GGTCTGACAGTTACCAATGCTTAATCAGTGAGGCACCTATCTCAGCGATCTGTCTATTTCGTTCATCCAT
AGTTGCCTGACTCCCCGTCGTGTAGATAACTACGATACGGGAGGGCTTACCATCTGGCCCCAGTGCTGCA
ATGATACCGCGAGACCCACGCTCACCGGCTCCAGATTTATCAGCAATAAACCAGCCAGCCGGAAGGGCCG
AGCGCAGAAGTGGTCCTGCAACTTTATCCGCCTCCATCCAGTCTATTAATTGTTGCCGGGAAGCTAGAGT
AAGTAGTTCGCCAGTTAATAGTTTGCGCAACGTTGTTGCCATTGCTACAGGCATCGTGGTGTCACGCTCG
TCGTTTGGTATGGCTTCATTCAGCTCCGGTTCCCAACGATCAAGGCGAGTTACATGATCCCCCATGTTGT
GCAAAAAAGCGGTTAGCTCCTTCGGTCCTCCGATCGTTGTCAGAAGTAAGTTGGCCGCAGTGTTATCACT
CATGGTTATGGCAGCACTGCATAATTCTCTTACTGTCATGCCATCCGTAAGATGCTTTTCTGTGACTGGT
GAGTACTCAACCAAGTCATTCTGAGAATAGTGTATGCGGCGACCGAGTTGCTCTTGCCCGGCGTCAATAC
GGGATAATACCGCGCCACATAGCAGAACTTTAAAAGTGCTCATCATTGGAAAACGTTCTTCGGGGCGAAA
ACTCTCAAGGATCTTACCGCTGTTGAGATCCAGTTCGATGTAACCCACTCGTGCACCCAACTGATCTTCA
GCATCTTTTACTTTCACCAGCGTTTCTGGGTGAGCAAAAACAGGAAGGCAAAATGCCGCAAAAAAGGGAA
TAAGGGCGACACGGAAATGTTGAATACTCATACTCTTCCTTTTTCAATATTATTGAAGCATTTATCAGGG
TTATTGTCTCATGAGCGGATACATATTTGAATGTATTTAGAAAAATAAACAAATAGGGGTTCCGCGCACA
TTTCCCCGAAAAGTGCCACCTGACGTCGACGGATCGGGAGATCTCCCGATCCCCTATGGTGCACTCTCAG
TACAATCTGCTCTGATGCCGCATAGTTAAGCCAGTATCTGCTCCCTGCTTGTGTGTTGGAGGTCGCTGAG
TAGTGCGCGAGCAAAATTTAAGCTACAACAAGGCAAGGCTTGACCGACAATTGCATGAAGAATCTGCTTA
GGGTTAGGCGTTTTGCGCTGCTTCGCGATGTACGGGCCAGATATACGCGTTGACATTGATTATTGACTAG
TTATTAATAGTAATCAATTACGGGGTCATTAGTTCATAGCCCATATATGGAGTTCCGCGTTACATAACTT
ACGGTAAATGGCCCGCCTGGCTGACCGCCCAACGACCCCCGCCCATTGACGTCAATAATGACGTATGTTC
CCATAGTAACGCCAATAGGGACTTTCCATTGACGTCAATGGGTGGAGTATTTACGGTAAACTGCCCACTT
GGCAGTACATCAAGTGTATCATATGCCAAGTACGCCCCCTATTGACGTCAATGACGGTAAATGGCCCGCC
TGGCATTATGCCCAGTACATGACCTTATGGGACTTTCCTACTTGGCAGTACATCTACGTATTAGTCATCG
CTATTACCATGG
Features (pLannotate 1.2.2; 32 found; start..end, strand, type, name):
    217..397     +  LTR            5' LTR (truncated): truncated 5' long terminal repeat (LTR) from HIV-1
    444..569     +  misc_feature   HIV-1 Ψ: packaging signal of human immunodeficiency virus type 1
    553..916     +  CDS            HIV-1 gag (fragment): gag protein from human immunodeficiency virus 1; gag
   1062..1295    +  misc_feature   RRE: The Rev response element (RRE) of HIV-1 allows for Rev-dependent mRNA export from the nucleus to the cytoplasm.
   1672..1772    +  CDS            Rev (fragment): human immunodeficiency virus 1 (HIV-1) Rev protein; rev; enhances nuclear export of unspliced and incompletely spliced viral mRNAs
   1822..1939    +  misc_feature   cPPT/CTS: central polypurine tract and central termination sequence of HIV-1
   1990..2230    +  promoter       U6 promoter: RNA polymerase III promoter for human U6 snRNA
   2259..2334    +  misc_RNA       gRNA scaffold: guide RNA scaffold for the Streptococcus pyogenes CRISPR/Cas9 system
   2352..2370    +  CDS            small t antigen (fragment): SV40 (simian virus 40) small t antigen
   2396..2607    +  promoter       EF-1α core promoter: core promoter for human elongation factor EF-1α
   2700..3297    +  CDS            PuroR (fragment): puromycin N-acetyltransferase; pac from Streptomyces; confers resistance to puromycin
   3313..3901    +  misc_feature   WPRE: woodchuck hepatitis virus posttranscriptional regulatory element
   3952..3971    +  misc_feature   cPPT/CTS (fragment): central polypurine tract and central termination sequence of HIV-1
   3973..4206    +  LTR            3' LTR (ΔU3): self-inactivating 3' long terminal repeat (LTR) from HIV-1
   4238..4462    +  polyA_signal   bGH poly(A) signal: bovine growth hormone polyadenylation signal
   4466..4487    +  promoter       SV40 promoter (fragment): SV40 enhancer and early promoter
   4508..4936    +  rep_origin     f1 ori (sequence partly withheld): f1 bacteriophage origin of replication; arrow indicates direction of (+) strand synthesis
   4950..5279    +  promoter       SV40 promoter: SV40 enhancer and early promoter
   5327..5374    +  promoter       EM7 promoter: synthetic bacterial promoter&nbsp
   5393..5767    +  CDS            BleoR: antibiotic-binding protein; Sh ble from Streptoalloteichus hindustanus; confers resistance to bleomycin, phleomycin, and Zeocin™
   5777..5902    +  CDS            ble (fragment): BLE_KLEPN - Experimental evidence at protein level: Swiss-Prot protein existence level 1. Binding protein with a strong affinity to the bleomycin family of antibiotics. Binds to CL990; an antimitotic-antibiotic compound. From Klebsiella pneumoniae.
   5897..6018    +  polyA_signal   SV40 poly(A) signal: SV40 polyadenylation signal
   6091..6107    -  protein_bind   lac operator: The lac repressor binds to the lac operator to inhibit transcription in E. coli. This inhibition can be relieved by adding lactose or isopropyl-β-D-thiogalactopyranoside (IPTG). lac repressor encoded by lacI
   6115..6145    -  promoter       lac promoter: promoter for the E. coli lac operon
   6160..6181    -  protein_bind   CAP binding site: CAP binding activates transcription in the presence of cAMP. E. coli catabolite activator protein
   6194..6286    -  CDS            lacI (fragment): lac repressor; lacI; The lac repressor binds to the lac operator to inhibit transcription in E. coli. This inhibition can be relieved by adding lactose or isopropyl-β-D-thiogalactopyranoside (IPTG).
   6469..7057    -  rep_origin     ori: high-copy-number ColE1/pMB1/pBR322/pUC origin of replication
   7228..8088    -  CDS            AmpR: β-lactamase; bla; confers resistance to ampicillin, carbenicillin, and related antibiotics
   8089..8193    -  promoter       AmpR promoter: bla
   8252..8304    -  misc_feature   bom (fragment): basis of mobility region from pBR322
   8459..8838    +  enhancer       CMV enhancer: human cytomegalovirus immediate early enhancer
   8839..199     +  promoter       CMV promoter (across the origin): human cytomegalovirus (CMV) immediate early promoter
