[The description below was written by a language model from this plasmid's Addgene catalogue record and pLannotate feature annotations shown in this document.]
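Description:
Lenti-RNF2-ngRNA+41_EF1a-puroR is a lentiviral transfer plasmid built on lentiCRISPRv2_deltaCas9, a derivative of lentiCRISPRv2 whose name indicates that the Cas9 coding sequence has been removed. It is maintained in E. coli through a high-copy ColE1/pUC-type origin and selected with ampicillin via β-lactamase. An f1 origin is also present. Outside the viral region, the backbone carries an SV40/EM7-driven bleomycin/Zeocin resistance cassette with an SV40 polyadenylation signal.

The viral genome is transcribed from a CMV enhancer/promoter fused to a truncated HIV-1 5' LTR. It contains the Ψ packaging signal with a gag fragment, the Rev response element for Rev-dependent nuclear export, and the cPPT/CTS. It ends in a self-inactivating ΔU3 3' LTR followed by a bGH polyadenylation signal.

Two expression units lie between these elements. In the first, a human U6 RNA polymerase III promoter drives a synthetic guide fused to the Streptococcus pyogenes Cas9 scaffold. This guide is the RNF2 +41 nicking guide RNA. In the second, an EF-1α core promoter drives puromycin N-acetyltransferase, with a WPRE downstream to enhance transcript expression, so transduced mammalian cells can be selected with puromycin.

Because the plasmid encodes no nuclease or editor, the guide must act together with an editor supplied separately. In prime editing, a nicking guide directs a second nick on the non-edited strand near the target, here at the RNF2 locus, to bias repair toward the edit. The associated publication concerns prime editing of CFTR mutations in human organoids and airway epithelial cells. The record does not state what specific role the RNF2 guide played in that work.
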