Addgene plasmid #207358: Lenti-RNF2-ngRNA+41_EF1a-puroR
Purpose: Lentiviral transfer plasmid encoding hU6-driven expression of a RNF2 nicking guide RNA and EF1a-driven puromycin resistance gene.
Depositing lab: Marianne Carlon. Depositing organization: Katholieke Universiteit Leuven. Publication: Prime editing functionally corrects cystic fibrosis-causing CFTR mutations in human organoids and airway epithelial cells. Bulcaen M, Kortleven P, Liu RB, Maule G, Dreano E, Kelly M, Ensinck MM, Thierie S, Smits M, Ciciani M, Hatton A, Chevalier B, Ramalho AS, Casadevall I Solvas X, Debyser Z, Vermeulen F, Gijsbers R, Sermet-Gaudelus I, Cereseto A, Carlon MS. Cell Rep Med. 2024 May 21;5(5):101544. doi: 10.1016/j.xcrm.2024.101544. Epub 2024 May 1. PubMed 38697102.
Backbone
  Vector backbone: lentiCRISPRv2_deltaCas9
  Backbone manufacturer: Carlon lab (M. Bulcaen)
  Vector type: Lentiviral
  Selectable markers: Puromycin
Growth in bacteria
  Bacterial resistance: Ampicillin, 100 μg/mL
  Growth temperature: 37°C
  Growth strain: NEB Stable
  Copy number: High Copy
Gene/Insert
  Gene/Insert name: RNF2 +41 ngRNA
  gRNA/shRNA sequence: tcaaccattaagcaaaacat
  Species: Synthetic
  Cloning method: Restriction Enzyme; 5′ cloning site unknown (unknown if destroyed)
Terms and licenses: Academic/Nonprofit Terms; Industry Terms: Not Available to Industry
How to cite: Lenti-RNF2-ngRNA+41_EF1a-puroR was a gift from Marianne Carlon (Addgene plasmid # 207358 ; http://n2t.net/addgene:207358 ; RRID:Addgene_207358)
